>Addgene plasmid #223371 | pBA1580_ECOR31HamAB_CoPurification | addgene full sequence | sequence record 442989 | Addgene NGS Result
TTAATACGACTCACTATAGGGAGACCACAACGGTTTCCCTCTAGTGCCGGCTCCGGAGAGCTCTTTAATT
AAGCGGCCGCCCTGCAGGACTCGAGTTCTAGAAATAATTTTGTTTAACTTTAAGAAGGAGATATACATAT
GAAATCTTCTCACCATCACCATCACCATCACCATCACCATGGTTCTTCTATGAAAATCGAAGAAGGTAAA
CTGGTAATCTGGATTAACGGCGATAAAGGCTATAACGGTCTCGCTGAAGTCGGTAAGAAATTCGAGAAAG
ATACCGGAATTAAAGTCACCGTTGAGCATCCGGATAAACTGGAAGAGAAATTCCCACAGGTTGCGGCAAC
TGGCGATGGCCCTGACATTATCTTCTGGGCACACGACCGCTTTGGTGGCTACGCTCAATCTGGCCTGTTG
GCTGAAATCACCCCGGACAAAGCGTTCCAGGACAAGCTGTATCCGTTTACCTGGGATGCCGTACGTTACA
ACGGCAAGCTGATTGCTTACCCGATCGCTGTTGAAGCGTTATCGCTGATTTATAACAAAGATCTGCTGCC
GAACCCGCCAAAAACCTGGGAAGAGATCCCGGCGCTGGATAAAGAACTGAAAGCGAAAGGTAAGAGCGCG
CTGATGTTCAACCTGCAAGAACCGTACTTCACCTGGCCGCTGATTGCTGCTGACGGGGGTTATGCGTTCA
AGTATGAAAACGGCAAGTACGACATTAAAGACGTGGGCGTGGATAACGCTGGCGCGAAAGCGGGTCTGAC
CTTCCTGGTTGACCTGATTAAAAACAAACACATGAATGCAGACACCGATTACTCCATCGCAGAAGCTGCC
TTTAATAAAGGCGAAACAGCGATGACCATCAACGGCCCGTGGGCATGGTCCAACATCGACACCAGCAAAG
TGAATTATGGTGTAACGGTACTGCCGACCTTCAAGGGTCAACCATCCAAACCGTTCGTTGGCGTGCTGAG
CGCAGGTATTAACGCCGCCAGTCCGAACAAAGAGCTGGCAAAAGAGTTCCTCGAAAACTATCTGCTGACT
GATGAAGGTCTGGAAGCGGTTAATAAAGACAAACCGCTGGGTGCCGTAGCGCTGAAGTCTTACGAGGAAG
AGTTGGCGAAAGATCCACGTATTGCCGCCACTATGGAAAACGCCCAGAAAGGTGAAATCATGCCGAACAT
CCCGCAGATGTCCGCTTTCTGGTATGCCGTGCGTACTGCGGTGATCAACGCCGCCAGCGGTCGTCAGACT
GTCGATGAAGCCCTGAAAGACGCGCAGACTAATTCGAGCTCGAACAACAACAACAATAACAATAACAACA
ACCTCGGGATCGAGGAAAACCTGTACTTCCAATCCAATGCAATGGCAAATTTCGAGGACTGGTGTGATTC
GACAGAGCGTAATATCAGCGACCATTATTTGCAGTCAATAACGGCCAGGGATGCCGAGTGTATGTTCGGC
GTTCAGGTTATGGCCGCGCTAATACCTGAACACTATGCGTCACCAAGAAATATCGCTAACGCATTTGAAG
CTCTAGGTAAACCGGGGCTGGCGGCATACATTGCTGGAAAATTGCCTGAAACGAAACAGATTCGTTCCGG
TGATTTGGGTGAGATATTTGCAACTGAATGGATAAATGCACGTAGCAATGGCTATAAAACGCCTATAAAA
AGATTGCGCTGGAAAGATCATCGCAATATGTCGATGCGTGGTGAGGACGTCATTGGTATTTACATAGATC
AGTCTTCTCAACAACTTTTTTTCCTTAAAACCGAAGCGAAAAGTCGCGCCAAAATGACGGGAGAGGTGGT
TTCTGAAGCCCGCGATAACTTGAATAAAGAGCAAGGGCTGCCATCTTCACATGCCCTAATGTTCATAGCA
GATCGCCTGAATGAACAGGGTGAGGAGCTTTTGGCTAAAGCGATCTTAAATGCAACGCTTCGGCAAGGAA
TTGTTCCAGGATGCGTCCGGCATCTTATCTTTCTATTATCGGGCAACTCTTCAGAAACTATGCTGACCAC
TTCAATTGAAAAGTATACAGGTCAAAATAATCAGTGGGGTGTTTGTCTAAGAATTGCTCGCCATGGTGAG
TTTATTGCCGCAACTTTTGAAAAGGTGATTAGCGATGCCAGCAACAGCTGATGAAATTATCGAAGCTATT
AAGGAAGCTTCAGCTGTAGGTTTTCGCGGGCGCCTGATTGCACGCGGGCAAGCCCGGTCGGTGATCTGGC
GAGACGGTGACTTGCCGCCGGATGCACCGGAGTTTAGCGCACTGCTCAGTCAGGACCTTCAAGGCTATGC
TTATGCCCTAATCGATCTCGGCCTTCGTCTTCGAGAACTTAATGGAGACGACGCCTATGCGCGAATTGCT
TTTGAACAGGCCGGAACCGCACTCGAGTCGGCTATTGCTAAAGGAAAACGCGACAGCCGGGATACAGATT
TTCACTTCGTAATGGCTGCTGCAAGCTATCACCTTGCGCATCTTTCAGCACGAGCCTATTCGTTACTCGC
AATGGTTGGTCAGGATGATAATTTTTCACCAATAGAGAGGGCTCTTACACAACTGATCCGGCGTGATTTG
CGTACTCTGCGCGATAATGCGTTGGGCTTTCGGCTCAGAGGTGATGGCAGTGACGTGAAAATTACTGAAA
TCCTCCAGGCTCGCCTAAACTTGCCGCAAGACGAGAACGGTGACAGTGAGTCAGAGGAGGACATCCTTTT
TGATGGGCTTGATTTGGCACTGACTGACGCCTATATGTCGGCCATTTCTCTCTACCTTCTCGCTGTAGAA
AGGGGAGAATCACGTTTGCTTTCCAGGGCTATTGAAAAATTAAGAATTAGTCTAAGTATATGTGCTCAGT
TTAATATGCTACCCCAGTGGTGGCTAAACTTTATTACCATTCATCTGTTATCTGACCTTTGGTCAGATAC
ATTCCATGAAAGATTGCCACTGGTTCCAGTTGGTGGTGACGCTGCTGAATGGCCCGCGCTTCGGGAACTG
TTTATTGCACTGCTTCAAAGACGACCTCGAGCCGAAATTGATCTCTGGCCATCGCAGAGAGAGGCCGCCG
GACGCTCTGTTAATGACAATGACGATTTGGTTGTTTCGTTGCCAACCAGCGCTGGAAAAACTCGTATTGC
TGAATTGTGTATTCTTCGCTGTCTGGCGGGTGGCAAGCGTGTTGTTTTCATCACCCCGCTTCGTGCGCTT
TCTGCACAAACAGAAGCCACTCTCTCCAGAACATTTGGGCCGCTTGGGAAAACAATATCAATGCTGTATG
GCAGCATTGGCGTAAGTGGTATGGATGAGGATGCAATTCGCCAGCGTGACATCGTCGTCGCCACGCCTGA
AAAACTTGACTTTGCTCTCCGGAATGACCCGTCAATTATTAATGATGTAGGACTTTTTATTTTTGATGAG
GGGCACATGATTGGGGCCGATGAACGAGAGGTTCGGTATGAAGTTCAAATTCAACGGCTGTTGCGCAGAC
AGGATGCCGATACGCGCAGAATTGTCTGCCTCTCGGCAATTCTACCTGATGGTGAGCAACTCGATGATTT
TGCCGGTTGGCTCCGTCGTGACAAGCCCGGAGGACCAATCAAAAATAATTGGCGACCGACCCGCTTGCAG
TTTGGCGAGGTCATATGGTCCGCTCCAGCAGGTCGGCTTAATCTCAGCGTCGGTTATGAGGCGGCTTGGG
TATCGCGTTTTATCGTCAGCAGACAACCGCCAAAGGTTAAATTACCTAATAAAAAGCAGCGAACAAAAAT
GTTTCCCTCTGATAACAAGGAGCTCTGCTTAGCGACAGCCTGGCGTCTAATTGAAGATGGACAGACCGTA
CTTATCTACTGCCCACTTCGCCGGAGCGTCGAACCGTTTGCCGAGACAATTGTCGATCTGCATCAGCGCG
GACTACTGCCATCTTTATTTGATGCTGCCCCGGACATTCTGGATACGGCTATCTCGCTGGGAGAAGAATG
GTTGGGGGCACACAGCCCGATACTTGCCTGCCTACGGTTGGGCGTGGCTCTTCATCATGGCGCATTGCCT
ACGGCTTACCGCAAAGAAATCGAACGTTTGCTGCGAGATGGGGTACTTAAAGTGACGATCTCATCACCGA
CGCTAGCACAAGGTCTTAATCTTTCGGCAACAGCTATCGTCATGCATTCTCTTCATCGGAATCGCGAGCT
TATCAAAGTGTCCGAGTTCAGAAACGTCATAGGCAGAGCAGGGCGCGCATATGTAGATGTTGAAGGGCTG
GTGATTTATCCAATATTCGATAAAGTAAATAAACGCCAGACTAACTGGCATACCCTCACATCTGACACGG
GGGCCCGTGAGATGGAGAGCGGACTAATACAGCTTGTCTGTGTGTTATTGATTCGCATGCATACACGGCT
TGGTGGGGATTTAAAAGCACTCACTGAATATGTGACCAACAACGCCGTAGCGTGGGAATTTCCAGAAATT
ATGACCGAATCTCCGCAAGAAAGAGATATTGCGCAGGCCATCTGGGAAAAACAACTTTCAACGCTTGATA
CTGCTATTCTGAGCCTTCTTGGTGAGAATGATATCCCGGATGACCAGATTGAAACTGCTCTTGATGACAT
TCTTCAGTCTTCACTTTGGCAACGCAGTTTGCAGCGTTATAGGGATGAGAATGAACGGATTTTGCTGAAA
TCGGGACTCCTGTCCCGCAGCCGCTACATCTGGCAGCGCTCAACGGCAGCAGGGCGCCGGGGGTATTTCC
TGTCGGGGGTAGGACTTACAACCGGGCTACGACTTGATGCTATTGCCGCTAAGGCCAACCAACTATTGAT
TGATGCGAATGCGGCTATAATGGGCGGTGATGCCGAAGAGGCAATTGCTGCTATCACGGCGCTCGCTGAA
GAGGTCTTTACCTTCTATCCGTTTATACCCGATCCATTGCCTGGCGACTGGAGAGGTATTTTACGTTCCT
GGCTATTGGGTGAACCCATGACTAACGTCGCGAATACGCAGGCGTCTGAAACGCTTCAATTCGTCGAGAA
TGGGCTGGTGTATCGACTTCCGTGGGCAATGGAGGCTATTAGGGTACGTGCAACAGCTAATGGAGACCTC
ATAGGTGATACAGATACCACGCTAGACGATTATGAGTTAGGTTTTGCGGTTGCTGCTGTTGAAACAGGTA
CCTTGAGCCGTTCGTCTTCACTGCTTATTCAGGCGGGTTTTAGCTCTAGGCTTGCAGCCATAAAAGTGGT
TACAGACACTACTGCCGATTTTCAATCCGGCCAGGAGCTTAGAAGGTGGCTGAACTCTGAAGAAGTGATA
AGCCACACGGATAATCATGACTGGCCTACACCTGAAACCAGAGTGATGTGGCTGGAATTCTTGGGTAGTC
TCAGCCCCAAAGGCAGCCAGGTTTGGAGTCGTCATCGTTATAACGGAATGGTGGACTGGAGAGATACTCC
GGCAGTGATCGGCACACCATTGCAGCTTTACACTGTTGATGGTATTCATCACGTACTGGCTGATGATGGC
ACTCCTCTGGGAAGTATAAATGGCAGAATTAACACAAACAGAAGAGGTCTTCTTAGAGTTGAGGTGGATG
ATGAGAATGGTCGTGCCATGTTCGATTATTTAGGACCGGACGACTTTATTTCTACCTAATAACATTGGAA
GTGGATAACGGATCCGCGATCGCGGCGCGCCACCTGGTGGCCGGCCGGTACCACGCGTGCGCGCTGATCC
GGCTGCTAACAAAGCCCGAAAGGAAGCTGAGTTGGCTGCTGCCACCGCTGAGCAATAACTAGCATAACCC
CTTGGGGCCTCTAAACGGGTCTTGAGGGGTTTTTTGCTGAAAGGAGGAACTATATCCGGATATCCACAGG
ACGGGTGTGGTCGCCATGATCGCGTAGTCGATAGTGGCTCCAAGTAGCGAAGCGAGCAGGACTGGGCGGC
GGCCAAAGCGGTCGGACAGTGCTCCGAGAACGGGTGCGCATAGAAATTGCATCAACGCATATAGCGCTAG
CAGCACGCCATAGTGACTGGCGATGCTGTCGGAATGGACGATATCCCGCAAGAGGCCCGGCAGTACCGGC
ATAACCAAGCCTATGCCTACAGCATCCAGGGTGACGGTGCCGAGGATGACGATGAGCGCATTGTTAGATT
TCATACACGGTGCCTGACTGCGTTAGCAATTTAACTGTGATAAACTACCGCATTAAAGCTTATCGATGAT
AAGCTGTCAAACATGAGAATTCTTGAAGACGAAAGGGCCTCGTGATACGCCTATTTTTATAGGTTAATGT
CATGATAATAATGGTTTCTTAGACGTCAGGTGGCACTTTTCGGGGAAATGTGCGCGGAACCCCTATTTGT
TTATTTTTCTAAATACATTCAAATATGTATCCGCTCATGAGACAATAACCCTGATAAATGCTTCAATAAC
ATTGAAAAAGGAAGAGTATGAGTATTCAACATTTCCGTGTCGCCCTTATTCCCTTTTTTGCGGCATTTTG
CCTTCCTGTTTTTGCTCACCCAGAAACGCTGGTGAAAGTAAAAGATGCTGAAGATCAGTTGGGTGCACGA
GTGGGTTACATCGAACTGGATCTCAACAGCGGTAAGATCCTTGAGAGTTTTCGCCCCGAAGAACGTTTTC
CAATGATGAGCACTTTTAAAGTTCTGCTATGTGGCGCGGTATTATCCCGTGTTGACGCCGGGCAAGAGCA
ACTCGGTCGCCGCATACACTATTCTCAGAATGACTTGGTTGAGTACTCACCAGTCACAGAAAAGCATCTT
ACGGATGGCATGACAGTAAGAGAATTATGCAGTGCTGCCATAACCATGAGTGATAACACTGCGGCCAACT
TACTTCTGACAACGATCGGAGGACCGAAGGAGCTAACCGCTTTTTTGCACAACATGGGGGATCATGTAAC
TCGCCTTGATCGTTGGGAACCGGAGCTGAATGAAGCCATACCAAACGACGAGCGTGACACCACGATGCCT
GCAGCAATGGCAACAACGTTGCGCAAACTATTAACTGGCGAACTACTTACTCTAGCTTCCCGGCAACAAT
TAATAGACTGGATGGAGGCGGATAAAGTTGCAGGACCACTTCTGCGCTCGGCCCTTCCGGCTGGCTGGTT
TATTGCTGATAAATCTGGAGCCGGTGAGCGTGGGTCTCGCGGTATCATTGCAGCACTGGGGCCAGATGGT
AAGCCCTCCCGTATCGTAGTTATCTACACGACGGGGAGTCAGGCAACTATGGATGAACGAAATAGACAGA
TCGCTGAGATAGGTGCCTCACTGATTAAGCATTGGTAACTGTCAGACCAAGTTTACTCATATATACTTTA
GATTGATTTAAAACTTCATTTTTAATTTAAAAGGATCTAGGTGAAGATCCTTTTTGATAATCTCATGACC
AAAATCCCTTAACGTGAGTTTTCGTTCCACTGAGCGTCAGACCCCGTAGAAAAGATCAAAGGATCTTCTT
GAGATCCTTTTTTTCTGCGCGTAATCTGCTGCTTGCAAACAAAAAAACCACCGCTACCAGCGGTGGTTTG
TTTGCCGGATCAAGAGCTACCAACTCTTTTTCCGAAGGTAACTGGCTTCAGCAGAGCGCAGATACCAAAT
ACTGTCCTTCTAGTGTAGCCGTAGTTAGGCCACCACTTCAAGAACTCTGTAGCACCGCCTACATACCTCG
CTCTGCTAATCCTGTTACCAGTGGCTGCTGCCAGTGGCGATAAGTCGTGTCTTACCGGGTTGGACTCAAG
ACGATAGTTACCGGATAAGGCGCAGCGGTCGGGCTGAACGGGGGGTTCGTGCACACAGCCCAGCTTGGAG
CGAACGACCTACACCGAACTGAGATACCTACAGCGTGAGCTATGAGAAAGCGCCACGCTTCCCGAAGGGA
GAAAGGCGGACAGGTATCCGGTAAGCGGCAGGGTCGGAACAGGAGAGCGCACGAGGGAGCTTCCAGGGGG
AAACGCCTGGTATCTTTATAGTCCTGTCGGGTTTCGCCACCTCTGACTTGAGCGTCGATTTTTGTGATGC
TCGTCAGGGGGGCGGAGCCTATGGAAAAACGCCAGCAACGCGGCCTTTTTACGGTTCCTGGCCTTTTGCT
GGCCTTTTGCTCACATGTTCTTTCCTGCGTTATCCCCTGATTCTGTGGATAACCGTATTACCGCCTTTGA
GTGAGCTGATACCGCTCGCCGCAGCCGAACGACCGAGCGCAGCGAGTCAGTGAGCGAGGAAGCGGAAGAG
CGCCTGATGCGGTATTTTCTCCTTACGCATCTGTGCGGTATTTCACACCGCAATGGTGCACTCTCAGTAC
AATCTGCTCTGATGCCGCATAGTTAAGCCAGTATACACTCCGCTATCGCTACGTGACTGGGTCATGGCTG
CGCCCCGACACCCGCCAACACCCGCTGACGCGCCCTGACGGGCTTGTCTGCTCCCGGCATCCGCTTACAG
ACAAGCTGTGACCGTCTCCGGGAGCTGCATGTGTCAGAGGTTTTCACCGTCATCACCGAAACGCGCGAGG
CAGCTGCGGTAAAGCTCATCAGCGTGGTCGTGAAGCGATTCACAGATGTCTGCCTGTTCATCCGCGTCCA
GCTCGTTGAGTTTCTCCAGAAGCGTTAATGTCTGGCTTCTGATAAAGCGGGCCATGTTAAGGGCGGTTTT
TTCCTGTTTGGTCACTGATGCCTCCGTGTAAGGGGGATTTCTGTTCATGGGGGTAATGATACCGATGAAA
CGAGAGAGGATGCTCACGATACGGGTTACTGATGATGAACATGCCCGGTTACTGGAACGTTGTGAGGGTA
AACAACTGGCGGTATGGATGCGGCGGGACCAGAGAAAAATCACTCAGGGTCAATGCCAGCGCTTCGTTAA
TACAGATGTAGGTGTTCCACAGGGTAGCCAGCAGCATCCTGCGATGCAGATCCGGAACATAATGGTGCAG
GGCGCTGACTTCCGCGTTTCCAGACTTTACGAAACACGGAAACCGAAGACCATTCATGTTGTTGCTCAGG
TCGCAGACGTTTTGCAGCAGCAGTCGCTTCACGTTCGCTCGCGTATCGGTGATTCATTCTGCTAACCAGT
AAGGCAACCCCGCCAGCCTAGCCGGGTCCTCAACGACAGGAGCACGATCATGCGCACCCGTGGCCAGGAC
CCAACGCTGCCCGAGATGCGCCGCGTGCGGCTGCTGGAGATGGCGGACGCGATGGATATGTTCTGCCAAG
GGTTGGTTTGCGCATTCACAGTTCTCCGCAAGAATTGATTGGCTCCAATTCTTGGAGTGGTGAATCCGTT
AGCGAGGTGCCGCCGGCTTCCATTCAGGTCGAGGTGGCCCGGCTCCATGCACCGCGACGCAACGCGGGGA
GGCAGACAAGGTATAGGGCGGCGCCTACAATCCATGCCAACCCGTTCCATGTGCTCGCCGAGGCGGCATA
AATCGCCGTGACGATCAGCGGTCCAATGATCGAAGTTAGGCTGGTAAGAGCCGCGAGCGATCCTTGAAGC
TGTCCCTGATGGTCGTCATCTACCTGCCTGGACAGCATGGCCTGCAACGCGGGCATCCCGATGCCGCCGG
AAGCGAGAAGAATCATAATGGGGAAGGCCATCCAGCCTCGCGTCGCGAACGCCAGCAAGACGTAGCCCAG
CGCGTCGGCCGCCATGCCGGCGATAATGGCCTGCTTCTCGCCGAAACGTTTGGTGGCGGGACCAGTGACG
AAGGCTTGAGCGAGGGCGTGCAAGATTCCGAATACCGCAAGCGACAGGCCGATCATCGTCGCGCTCCAGC
GAAAGCGGTCCTCGCCGAAAATGACCCAGAGCGCTGCCGGCACCTGTCCTACGAGTTGCATGATAAAGAA
GACAGTCATAAGTGCGGCGACGATAGTCATGCCCCGCGCCCACCGGAAGGAGCTGACTGGGTTGAAGGCT
CTCAAGGGCATCGGTCGACGCTCTCCCTTATGCGACTCCTGCATTAGGAAGCAGCCCAGTAGTAGGTTGA
GGCCGTTGAGCACCGCCGCCGCAAGGAATGGTGCATGCAAGGAGATGGCGCCCAACAGTCCCCCGGCCAC
GGGGCCTGCCACCATACCCACGCCGAAACAAGCGCTCATGAGCCCGAAGTGGCGAGCCCGATCTTCCCCA
TCGGTGATGTCGGCGATATAGGCGCCAGCAACCGCACCTGTGGCGCCGGTGATGCCGGCCACGATGCGTC
CGGCGTAGAGGATCGAGATCTCGATCCCGCGAAA
Features (pLannotate 1.2.2; 16 found; start..end, strand, type, name):
      2..20      +  promoter       T7 promoter: promoter for bacteriophage T7 RNA polymerase
    109..131     +  RBS            RBS: efficient ribosome binding site from bacteriophage T7 gene 10 (Olins and Rangwala, 1989)
    151..180     +  CDS            10xHis: 10xHis affinity tag
    190..1290    +  CDS            MBP: maltose binding protein from E. coli; malE (mutated); This version of the gene does not encode a signal sequence, so MBP will remain in the cytosol.
   1345..1361    +  CDS            TEV site (fragment): tobacco etch virus (TEV) protease recognition and cleavage site
   5742..5791    +  CDS            SET1 (fragment): solubility-enhancement tag derived from T7 phage gene 10B
   5799..5846    +  terminator     T7 terminator: transcription terminator for bacteriophage T7 RNA polymerase
   5872..6164    -  CDS            TcR (fragment): tetracycline efflux protein; tet; confers resistance to tetracycline
   6212..6240    -  promoter       tet promoter: E. coli promoter for tetracycline efflux protein gene
   6353..6457    +  promoter       AmpR promoter: bla
   6458..7318    +  CDS            AmpR: β-lactamase; bla; confers resistance to ampicillin, carbenicillin, and related antibiotics
   7489..8077    +  rep_origin     ori: high-copy-number ColE1/pMB1/pBR322/pUC origin of replication
   8263..8402    -  misc_feature   bom: basis of mobility region from pBR322
   8504..8695    -  CDS            rop: Rop protein, which maintains plasmids at low copy number; rop
   8712..9092    +  CDS            YPB1_ECOLX: Protein predicted: Swiss-Prot protein existence level 4. From Escherichia coli.
   9334..10234   -  CDS            TcR (fragment): tetracycline efflux protein; tet; confers resistance to tetracycline
