[The description below was written by a language model from this plasmid's Addgene catalogue record and pLannotate feature annotations shown in this document.]
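Description:
pBA1580_ECOR31HamAB_CoPurification is a 10,254 nt bacterial expression plasmid built on the pMBP backbone for T7-driven production of the Hachiman antiphage defense system from E. coli strain ECOR31. It is propagated in E. coli under ampicillin selection, with β-lactamase expressed from its own promoter, and replicates from a ColE1/pMB1-type origin. The record lists it as high copy, although the annotation also finds pBR322-derived rop and bom elements, and rop normally restrains copy number. Fragments of the tetracycline resistance gene and its promoter flank the expression cassette. These appear to be interrupted remnants of the pBR322 lineage, not a usable marker.

The expression cassette begins with a T7 promoter and the phage T7 gene 10 ribosome binding site, followed by a 10xHis tag, a signal-sequence-less maltose binding protein that stays in the cytosol, and a TEV protease cleavage site. The roughly 4.4 kb stretch between the TEV site and the T7 terminator is not annotated in the feature table, but it corresponds in position to the Hachiman insert described in the catalogue entry. How the HamA and HamB coding regions are arranged there, and how HamB translation is initiated, is not stated. A short match to the SET1 solubility tag just upstream of the terminator is probably residual vector sequence.

According to the depositor, only HamA carries the tag, and untagged HamB is pulled down with it during purification. The construct therefore serves for affinity co-purification of the HamAB complex via the His and MBP handles, with TEV cleavage available to remove the tag, yielding material suited to biochemical or structural work on this defense system.
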