Addgene plasmid #223371: pBA1580_ECOR31HamAB_CoPurification
Purpose: T7 protein expression of MBP-His-TEV-ECOR31 Hachiman
Depositing lab: Jennifer Doudna. Depositing organization: University of California, Berkeley. Publication: Genome integrity sensing by the broad-spectrum Hachiman antiphage defense complex. Tuck OT, Adler BA, Armbruster EG, Lahiri A, Hu JJ, Zhou J, Pogliano J, Doudna JA. Cell. 2024 Nov 27;187(24):6914-6928.e20. doi: 10.1016/j.cell.2024.09.020. Epub 2024 Oct 11. PubMed 39395413.
Backbone
  Vector backbone: pMBP
  Vector type: Bacterial Expression
Growth in bacteria
  Bacterial resistance: Ampicillin, 100 μg/mL
  Growth temperature: 37°C
  Growth strain: DH5alpha
  Copy number: High Copy
Gene/Insert
  Gene/Insert name: MBP-His-TEV-ECOR31 Hachiman
  Species: E. coli ECOR31
  Tag / fusion protein: MBP-His-TEV (N terminal on insert)
Terms and licenses: Academic/Nonprofit Terms; Industry Terms: Not Available to Industry
Depositor comments: Only HamA is tagged. HamB is pulled down during HamA purification. Please visit https://doi.org/10.1101/2024.02.29.582594 for bioRxiv preprint.
How to cite: pBA1580_ECOR31HamAB_CoPurification was a gift from Jennifer Doudna (Addgene plasmid # 223371 ; http://n2t.net/addgene:223371 ; RRID:Addgene_223371)
